Addgene plasmid #219010: SFFV-NR4A3-Brd 28
Purpose: Transcription factor NR4A3 with a specific barcode assigned.
Depositing lab: Filipe Pereira. Depositing organization: Center for Neuroscience and Cell Biology, University of Coimbra. Publication: A combinatorial transcription factor screening platform for immune cell reprogramming. Kurochkin I, Altman AR, Caiado I, Pertiga-Cabral D, Halitzki E, Minaeva M, Zimmermannova O, Henriques-Oliveira L, Klein D, Nair M, Oliveira D, Cajal LR, Knittel R, Feick C, Ringner M, Martin M, Cirovic B, Pires CF, Rosa FF, Sitnicka E, Theis FJ, Pereira CF. Cell Syst. 2026 Jan 21;17(1):101457. doi: 10.1016/j.cels.2025.101457. Epub 2026 Jan 14. PubMed 41539305.
Backbone
  Vector backbone: SFFV-MCS
  Backbone size w/o insert (bp): 6638
  Vector type: Lentiviral
Growth in bacteria
  Bacterial resistance: Ampicillin, 100 μg/mL
  Growth temperature: 37°C
  Growth strain: NEB Stable
  Copy number: High Copy
Gene/Insert
  Gene/Insert name: NR4A3
  Species: H. sapiens (human)
  Insert size (bp): 1881
  Entrez Gene: NR4A3 (a.k.a. CHN, CSMF, MINOR, NOR1)
  Promoter: The spleen focus-forming virus (SFFV) promoter
  Cloning method: Restriction Enzyme; 5′ cloning site Bsp119I (not destroyed); 3′ cloning site BstHI (not destroyed)
Terms and licenses: Academic/Nonprofit Terms; Industry Terms: Not Available to Industry
Depositor comments: Barcode sequence cloned into XbaI restriction site. Design of plasmid is as follows: SFFV-[TF sequence]-WPRE-[Barcode sequence].
How to cite: SFFV-NR4A3-Brd 28 was a gift from Filipe Pereira (Addgene plasmid # 219010 ; http://n2t.net/addgene:219010 ; RRID:Addgene_219010)
