[The description below was written by a language model from this plasmid's Addgene catalogue record and pLannotate feature annotations shown in this document.]
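Description:
SFFV-NR4A3-Brd 28 is a lentiviral transfer plasmid built on the SFFV-MCS backbone for constitutive expression of the human transcription factor NR4A3 (also known as NOR1, MINOR, CHN or CSMF) in mammalian cells. In bacteria it is maintained through a high-copy ColE1/pUC-type origin and selected with ampicillin via the β-lactamase gene. The backbone also carries an f1 origin, remnants of a pBluescript-type lac/lacZα region with T3 and T7 promoters, and an SV40 origin fragment.

The viral portion has a third-generation, self-inactivating layout. An RSV promoter drives a truncated HIV-1 5' LTR, so genomic RNA can be made in packaging cells without Tat. This is followed by the Ψ packaging signal with a partial gag sequence, the Rev response element for nuclear export of the unspliced genome, and the cPPT/CTS, which aids nuclear import of the reverse-transcribed genome. The internal spleen focus-forming virus (SFFV) promoter, which is strongly active in haematopoietic cells, drives the NR4A3 coding sequence, cloned between flanking multiple-cloning-site remnants. No epitope tag, fluorescent reporter or mammalian selection marker is annotated. Downstream sit the WPRE, which enhances transcript stability and expression, then the ΔU3 3' LTR and an SV40 polyadenylation signal.

According to the depositor, a unique barcode was inserted at an XbaI site after the WPRE, giving the order SFFV–TF–WPRE–barcode. The barcode is not annotated in the feature table. Because it lies within the transcribed region, it can identify which factor a cell received. The plasmid belongs to a barcoded collection made for combinatorial transcription factor screening in immune cell reprogramming.
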