Features (pLannotate 1.2.2; 29 found; start..end, strand, type, name):
     94..112     -  promoter       T7 promoter: promoter for bacteriophage T7 RNA polymerase
    120..275     +  CDS            lacZα (fragment): LacZα fragment of β-galactosidase; lacZ fragment
    280..708     +  rep_origin     f1 ori (sequence partly withheld): f1 bacteriophage origin of replication; arrow indicates direction of (+) strand synthesis
    761..865     +  promoter       AmpR promoter: bla
    866..1726    +  CDS            AmpR: β-lactamase; bla; confers resistance to ampicillin, carbenicillin, and related antibiotics
   1897..2485    +  rep_origin     ori: high-copy-number ColE1/pMB1/pBR322/pUC origin of replication
   2668..2760    +  CDS            lacI (fragment): lac repressor; lacI; The lac repressor binds to the lac operator to inhibit transcription in E. coli. This inhibition can be relieved by adding lactose or isopropyl-β-D-thiogalactopyranoside (IPTG).
   2773..2794    +  protein_bind   CAP binding site: CAP binding activates transcription in the presence of cAMP. E. coli catabolite activator protein
   2809..2839    +  promoter       lac promoter: promoter for the E. coli lac operon
   2847..2863    +  protein_bind   lac operator: The lac repressor binds to the lac operator to inhibit transcription in E. coli. This inhibition can be relieved by adding lactose or isopropyl-β-D-thiogalactopyranoside (IPTG). lac repressor encoded by lacI
   2908..2926    +  promoter       T3 promoter: promoter for bacteriophage T3 RNA polymerase
   2954..3180    +  promoter       RSV promoter: Rous sarcoma virus enhancer/promoter
   3181..3361    +  LTR            5' LTR (truncated): truncated 5' long terminal repeat (LTR) from HIV-1
   3408..3533    +  misc_feature   HIV-1 Ψ: packaging signal of human immunodeficiency virus type 1
   3517..3880    +  CDS            HIV-1 gag (fragment): gag protein from human immunodeficiency virus 1; gag
   4026..4259    +  misc_feature   RRE: The Rev response element (RRE) of HIV-1 allows for Rev-dependent mRNA export from the nucleus to the cytoplasm.
   4636..4736    +  CDS            Rev (fragment): human immunodeficiency virus 1 (HIV-1) Rev protein; rev; enhances nuclear export of unspliced and incompletely spliced viral mRNAs
   4755..4872    +  misc_feature   cPPT/CTS: central polypurine tract and central termination sequence of HIV-1
   4906..5307    +  promoter       SFFV promoter: spleen focus-forming virus long terminal repeat (LTR) promoter
   5317..5340    +  misc_feature   MCS (fragment): pBluescript multiple cloning site
   5365..7242    +  CDS            NR4A3: NR4A3_HUMAN - Also known as CHN, CSMF, MINOR, NOR1, TEC. Experimental evidence at protein level: Swiss-Prot protein existence level 1. Transcriptional activator that binds to regulatory elements in promoter regions in a cell- and response element (target)-specific manner. Induces gene expression by binding as monomers to the NR4A1 response element (NBRE) 5'-AAAAGGTCA-3' site and as homodimers to the Nur response element (NurRE) site in the promoter of their regulated target genes (By similarity). Plays a role in the regulation of proliferation, survival and differentiation of many different ce
   7253..7278    +  misc_feature   MCS (fragment): pBluescript multiple cloning site
   7278..7337    +  CDS            S (fragment): HBSAG_WHV6 - Experimental evidence at transcript level: Swiss-Prot protein existence level 2. The middle envelope protein plays an important role in the budding of the virion. It is involved in the induction of budding in a nucleocapsid independent way. In this process the majority of envelope proteins bud to form subviral lipoprotein particles of 22 nm of diameter that do not contain a nucleocapsid (By similarity). From Woodchuck hepatitis B virus (isolate w64/pWS23) (WHV).
   7469..7872    +  misc_feature   WPRE: woodchuck hepatitis virus posttranscriptional regulatory element
   7930..7989    +  CDS            nef (fragment): NEF_HV1Z2 - Experimental evidence at protein level: Swiss-Prot protein existence level 1. Extracellular Nef protein targets CD4(+) T-lymphocytes for apoptosis by interacting with CXCR4 surface receptors. From Human immunodeficiency virus type 1 group M subtype D (isolate Z2/CDC-Z34) (HIV-1).
   7991..8224    +  LTR            3' LTR (ΔU3): self-inactivating 3' long terminal repeat (LTR) from HIV-1
   8296..8417    +  polyA_signal   SV40 poly(A) signal: SV40 polyadenylation signal
   8436..8457    +  rep_origin     SV40 ori (fragment): SV40 origin of replication
   8457..73      +  rep_origin     SV40 ori (across the origin): SV40 origin of replication
>Addgene plasmid #219010 | SFFV-NR4A3-Brd 28 | addgene full sequence | sequence record 473195 | Addgene NGS Result
ATTTATGCAGAGGCCGAGGCCGCCTCGGCCTCTGAGCTATTCCAGAAGTAGTGAGGAGGCTTTTTTGGAG
GCCTAGGGACGTACCCAATTCGCCCTATAGTGAGTCGTATTACGCGCGCTCACTGGCCGTCGTTTTACAA
CGTCGTGACTGGGAAAACCCTGGCGTTACCCAACTTAATCGCCTTGCAGCACATCCCCCTTTCGCCAGCT
GGCGTAATAGCGAAGAGGCCCGCACCGATCGCCCTTCCCAACAGTTGCGCAGCCTGAATGGCGAATGGG
[124 nt withheld, positions 280-403]
C
[91 nt withheld, positions 405-495]
A
[49 nt withheld, positions 497-545]
CCTTTGACGTTGGAGTCCACGTTCTTT
[37 nt withheld, positions 573-609]
ACCCTATCTCGGTCTATTCTTTTGATTTATAAGGGATTTTGCCGATTTCGGCCTATTGGTTAAAAAATGA
GCTGATTTAACAAAAATTTAACGCGAATTTTAACAAAATATTAACGCTTACAATTTAGGTGGCACTTTTC
GGGGAAATGTGCGCGGAACCCCTATTTGTTTATTTTTCTAAATACATTCAAATATGTATCCGCTCATGAG
ACAATAACCCTGATAAATGCTTCAATAATATTGAAAAAGGAAGAGTATGAGTATTCAACATTTCCGTGTC
GCCCTTATTCCCTTTTTTGCGGCATTTTGCCTTCCTGTTTTTGCTCACCCAGAAACGCTGGTGAAAGTAA
AAGATGCTGAAGATCAGTTGGGTGCACGAGTGGGTTACATCGAACTGGATCTCAACAGCGGTAAGATCCT
TGAGAGTTTTCGCCCCGAAGAACGTTTTCCAATGATGAGCACTTTTAAAGTTCTGCTATGTGGCGCGGTA
TTATCCCGTATTGACGCCGGGCAAGAGCAACTCGGTCGCCGCATACACTATTCTCAGAATGACTTGGTTG
AGTACTCACCAGTCACAGAAAAGCATCTTACGGATGGCATGACAGTAAGAGAATTATGCAGTGCTGCCAT
AACCATGAGTGATAACACTGCGGCCAACTTACTTCTGACAACGATCGGAGGACCGAAGGAGCTAACCGCT
TTTTTGCACAACATGGGGGATCATGTAACTCGCCTTGATCGTTGGGAACCGGAGCTGAATGAAGCCATAC
CAAACGACGAGCGTGACACCACGATGCCTGTAGCAATGGCAACAACGTTGCGCAAACTATTAACTGGCGA
ACTACTTACTCTAGCTTCCCGGCAACAATTAATAGACTGGATGGAGGCGGATAAAGTTGCAGGACCACTT
CTGCGCTCGGCCCTTCCGGCTGGCTGGTTTATTGCTGATAAATCTGGAGCCGGTGAGCGTGGGTCTCGCG
GTATCATTGCAGCACTGGGGCCAGATGGTAAGCCCTCCCGTATCGTAGTTATCTACACGACGGGGAGTCA
GGCAACTATGGATGAACGAAATAGACAGATCGCTGAGATAGGTGCCTCACTGATTAAGCATTGGTAACTG
TCAGACCAAGTTTACTCATATATACTTTAGATTGATTTAAAACTTCATTTTTAATTTAAAAGGATCTAGG
TGAAGATCCTTTTTGATAATCTCATGACCAAAATCCCTTAACGTGAGTTTTCGTTCCACTGAGCGTCAGA
CCCCGTAGAAAAGATCAAAGGATCTTCTTGAGATCCTTTTTTTCTGCGCGTAATCTGCTGCTTGCAAACA
AAAAAACCACCGCTACCAGCGGTGGTTTGTTTGCCGGATCAAGAGCTACCAACTCTTTTTCCGAAGGTAA
CTGGCTTCAGCAGAGCGCAGATACCAAATACTGTTCTTCTAGTGTAGCCGTAGTTAGGCCACCACTTCAA
GAACTCTGTAGCACCGCCTACATACCTCGCTCTGCTAATCCTGTTACCAGTGGCTGCTGCCAGTGGCGAT
AAGTCGTGTCTTACCGGGTTGGACTCAAGACGATAGTTACCGGATAAGGCGCAGCGGTCGGGCTGAACGG
GGGGTTCGTGCACACAGCCCAGCTTGGAGCGAACGACCTACACCGAACTGAGATACCTACAGCGTGAGCT
ATGAGAAAGCGCCACGCTTCCCGAAGGGAGAAAGGCGGACAGGTATCCGGTAAGCGGCAGGGTCGGAACA
GGAGAGCGCACGAGGGAGCTTCCAGGGGGAAACGCCTGGTATCTTTATAGTCCTGTCGGGTTTCGCCACC
TCTGACTTGAGCGTCGATTTTTGTGATGCTCGTCAGGGGGGCGGAGCCTATGGAAAAACGCCAGCAACGC
GGCCTTTTTACGGTTCCTGGCCTTTTGCTGGCCTTTTGCTCACATGTTCTTTCCTGCGTTATCCCCTGAT
TCTGTGGATAACCGTATTACCGCCTTTGAGTGAGCTGATACCGCTCGCCGCAGCCGAACGACCGAGCGCA
GCGAGTCAGTGAGCGAGGAAGCGGAAGAGCGCCCAATACGCAAACCGCCTCTCCCCGCGCGTTGGCCGAT
TCATTAATGCAGCTGGCACGACAGGTTTCCCGACTGGAAAGCGGGCAGTGAGCGCAACGCAATTAATGTG
AGTTAGCTCACTCATTAGGCACCCCAGGCTTTACACTTTATGCTTCCGGCTCGTATGTTGTGTGGAATTG
TGAGCGGATAACAATTTCACACAGGAAACAGCTATGACCATGATTACGCCAAGCGCGCAATTAACCCTCA
CTAAAGGGAACAAAAGCTGGAGCTGCAAGCTTAATGTAGTCTTATGCAATACTCTTGTAGTCTTGCAACA
TGGTAACGATGAGTTAGCAACATGCCTTACAAGGAGAGAAAAAGCACCGTGCATGCCGATTGGTGGAAGT
AAGGTGGTACGATCGTGCCTTATTAGGAAGGCAACAGACGGGTCTGACATGGATTGGACGAACCACTGAA
TTGCCGCATTGCAGAGATATTGTATTTAAGTGCCTAGCTCGATACATAAACGGGTCTCTCTGGTTAGACC
AGATCTGAGCCTGGGAGCTCTCTGGCTAACTAGGGAACCCACTGCTTAAGCCTCAATAAAGCTTGCCTTG
AGTGCTTCAAGTAGTGTGTGCCCGTCTGTTGTGTGACTCTGGTAACTAGAGATCCCTCAGACCCTTTTAG
TCAGTGTGGAAAATCTCTAGCAGTGGCGCCCGAACAGGGACTTGAAAGCGAAAGGGAAACCAGAGGAGCT
CTCTCGACGCAGGACTCGGCTTGCTGAAGCGCGCACGGCAAGAGGCGAGGGGCGGCGACTGGTGAGTACG
CCAAAAATTTTGACTAGCGGAGGCTAGAAGGAGAGAGATGGGTGCGAGAGCGTCAGTATTAAGCGGGGGA
GAATTAGATCGCGATGGGAAAAAATTCGGTTAAGGCCAGGGGGAAAGAAAAAATATAAATTAAAACATAT
AGTATGGGCAAGCAGGGAGCTAGAACGATTCGCAGTTAATCCTGGCCTGTTAGAAACATCAGAAGGCTGT
AGACAAATACTGGGACAGCTACAACCATCCCTTCAGACAGGATCAGAAGAACTTAGATCATTATATAATA
CAGTAGCAACCCTCTATTGTGTGCATCAAAGGATAGAGATAAAAGACACCAAGGAAGCTTTAGACAAGAT
AGAGGAAGAGCAAAACAAAAGTAAGACCACCGCACAGCAAGCGGCCGCTGATCTTCAGACCTGGAGGAGG
AGATATGAGGGACAATTGGAGAAGTGAATTATATAAATATAAAGTAGTAAAAATTGAACCATTAGGAGTA
GCACCCACCAAGGCAAAGAGAAGAGTGGTGCAGAGAGAAAAAAGAGCAGTGGGAATAGGAGCTTTGTTCC
TTGGGTTCTTGGGAGCAGCAGGAAGCACTATGGGCGCAGCGTCAATGACGCTGACGGTACAGGCCAGACA
ATTATTGTCTGGTATAGTGCAGCAGCAGAACAATTTGCTGAGGGCTATTGAGGCGCAACAGCATCTGTTG
CAACTCACAGTCTGGGGCATCAAGCAGCTCCAGGCAAGAATCCTGGCTGTGGAAAGATACCTAAAGGATC
AACAGCTCCTGGGGATTTGGGGTTGCTCTGGAAAACTCATTTGCACCACTGCTGTGCCTTGGAATGCTAG
TTGGAGTAATAAATCTCTGGAACAGATTTGGAATCACACGACCTGGATGGAGTGGGACAGAGAAATTAAC
AATTACACAAGCTTAATACACTCCTTAATTGAAGAATCGCAAAACCAGCAAGAAAAGAATGAACAAGAAT
TATTGGAATTAGATAAATGGGCAAGTTTGTGGAATTGGTTTAACATAACAAATTGGCTGTGGTATATAAA
ATTATTCATAATGATAGTAGGAGGCTTGGTAGGTTTAAGAATAGTTTTTGCTGTACTTTCTATAGTGAAT
AGAGTTAGGCAGGGATATTCACCATTATCGTTTCAGACCCACCTCCCAACCCCGAGGGGACCCGACAGGC
CCGAAGGAATAGAAGAAGAAGGTGGAGAGAGAGACAGAGACAGATCCATTCGATTAGTGAACGGATCTCG
ACGGTATCGGTTAACTTTTAAAAGAAAAGGGGGGATTGGGGGGTACAGTGCAGGGGAAAGAATAGTAGAC
ATAATAGCAACAGACATACAAACTAAAGAATTACAAAAACAAATTACAAAAATTCAAAATTTTATCGATC
ACGAGACTAGCCTCGAGCTGGCTGCAGTAACGCCATTTTGCAAGGCATGGAAAAATACCAAACCAAGAAT
AGAGAAGTTCAGATCAAGGGCGGGTACATGAAAATAGCTAACGTTGGGCCAAACAGGATATCTGCGGTGA
GCAGTTTCGGCCCCGGCCCGGGGCCAAGAACAGATGGTCACCGCAGTTTCGGCCCCGGCCCGAGGCCAAG
AACAGATGGTCCCCAGATATGGCCCAACCCTCAGCAGTTTCTTAAGACCCATCAGATGTTTCCAGGCTCC
CCCAAGGACCTGAAATGACCCTGCGCCTTATTTGAATTAACCAATCAGCCTGCTTCTCGCTTCTGTTCGC
GCGCTTCTGCTTCCCGAGCTCTATAAAAGAGCTCACAACCCCTCACTCGGCGCGCCAGTCCTCCGACAGA
CTGAGTCGGCCGGTCGAATCAAGCTTATCGATACCGTCGACGGATCCGCTAGCCCGCGGTTCGAAATGCC
ATGTGTTCAAGCACAGTACTCCCCCTCACCACCCGGCAGCTCCTACGCAGCACAAACCTATTCCAGTGAG
TATACAACAGAAATTATGAATCCGGATTATACAAAACTTACGATGGATTTAGGGTCCACAGAAATAACTG
CGACGGCTACGACTTCATTGCCATCTATTAGCACATTTGTCGAAGGGTATTCATCCAATTATGAGTTAAA
ACCCTCTTGTGTCTATCAGATGCAACGACCACTGATTAAGGTTGAAGAAGGCCGCGCACCTTCCTATCAC
CATCACCATCATCATCATCATCATCATCATCATCACCATCAACAACAACACCAACAACCCAGCATTCCCC
CTGCTTCATCTCCCGAAGATGAAGTTCTTCCTTCTACATCTATGTATTTTAAACAATCTCCGCCTAGCAC
ACCAACTACACCCGCGTTTCCACCTCAAGCAGGCGCACTCTGGGATGAAGCCTTGCCATCAGCCCCTGGG
TGTATTGCCCCAGGACCTCTTTTGGATCCACCCATGAAAGCAGTACCAACTGTCGCTGGTGCCCGTTTTC
CACTTTTCCATTTTAAACCATCACCCCCTCACCCGCCAGCACCTTCTCCTGCTGGCGGACATCATCTGGG
ATATGATCCCACCGCGGCAGCTGCACTGAGTTTACCTCTTGGGGCAGCGGCAGCTGCAGGATCTCAAGCA
GCTGCTCTGGAATCTCATCCCTATGGGCTCCCATTAGCAAAACGTGCCGCACCTCTTGCATTTCCCCCGC
TGGGTCTTACCCCTAGTCCCACGGCAAGTTCACTTCTTGGGGAATCTCCATCTCTCCCCAGTCCCCCATC
TCGTTCAAGTAGTTCAGGGGAAGGGACATGCGCTGTTTGTGGAGATAATGCTGCGTGTCAACATTATGGT
GTTCGGACTTGTGAAGGATGTAAAGGGTTCTTTAAACGAACGGTTCAAAAGAACGCCAAGTACGTGTGTC
TCGCTAACAAGAATTGTCCTGTTGATAAACGCCGCAGAAATCGGTGCCAATATTGCAGATTCCAAAAGTG
CCTGTCTGTCGGGATGGTCAAAGAGGTGGTGCGGACCGACTCCCTCAAGGGACGGCGCGGGCGACTCCCC
TCTAAACCCAAATCTCCCTTGCAGCAAGAGCCATCCCAACCAAGCCCGCCAAGTCCCCCTATTTGTATGA
TGAACGCACTGGTGAGAGCCCTTACCGATTCCACTCCACGGGACTTGGACTACTCTCGGTATTGCCCTAC
CGATCAAGCGGCAGCCGGAACTGACGCAGAACACGTCCAGCAGTTTTATAATCTTTTGACCGCGAGTATC
GACGTTAGCCGCTCATGGGCTGAGAAAATCCCCGGGTTCACCGACCTTCCAAAAGAGGACCAAACCTTGC
TGATAGAGAGCGCTTTCCTGGAATTATTCGTTCTGCGGCTGTCTATTAGATCCAATACAGCCGAGGACAA
ATTCGTTTTCTGTAACGGGTTGGTACTCCACCGCTTGCAATGTTTGAGGGGCTTCGGAGAATGGCTGGAT
AGCATAAAGGATTTCAGTCTCAACCTGCAAAGTCTCAATCTGGACATTCAGGCACTCGCTTGTTTGAGCG
CGCTCTCTATGATTACCGAGCGCCACGGACTGAAGGAGCCCAAACGGGTAGAGGAATTATGTAATAAAAT
AACGTCATCCCTCAAGGATCATCAATCTAAAGGGCAAGCGCTCGAACCTACAGAAAGCAAAGTGCTCGGA
GCTTTAGTCGAGTTGCGCAAAATTTGTACACTCGGTCTTCAACGGATCTTTTATCTCAAACTCGAGGATC
TTGTCTCCCCGCCATCTATTATCGATAAACTGTTTCTGGATACACTTCCCTTTTAGACCGGTCGGATCCC
CCGGGCTGCAGGAATTCGAGCATCTTACCGCCATTTATTCCCATATTTGTTCTGTTTTTCTTGATTTGGG
TATACATTTAAATGTTAATAAAACAAAATGGTGGGGCAATCATTTACATTTTTAGGGATATGTAATTACT
AGTTCAGGTGTATTGCCACAAGACAAACATGTTAAGAAACTTTCCCGTTATTTACGCTCTGTTCCTGTTA
ATCAACCTCTGGATTACAAAATTTGTGAAAGATTGACTGATATTCTTAACTATGTTGCTCCTTTTACGCT
GTGTGGATATGCTGCTTTAATGCCTCTGTATCATGCTATTGCTTCCCGTACGGCTTTCGTTTTCTCCTCC
TTGTATAAATCCTGGTTGCTGTCTCTTTATGAGGAGTTGTGGCCCGTTGTCCGTCAACGTGGCGTGGTGT
GCTCTGTGTTTGCTGACGCAACCCCCACTGGCTGGGGCATTGCCACCACCTGTCAACTCCTTTCTGGGAC
TTTCGCTTTCCCCCTCCCGATCGCCACGGCAGAACTCATCGCCGCCTGCCTTGCCCGCTGCTGGACAGGG
GCTAGGTTGCTGGGCACTGATAATTCCGTGGTGTTGTCGGGGAAGCTGACGTCCTTTGCAATTCGATATC
AAGCTGTACCTTCTAGATGTACACAAAAACTAGCGCTTCTAGACCAATGACTTACAAGGCAGCTGTAGAT
CTTAGCCACTTTTTAAAAGAAAAGGGGGGACTGGAAGGGCTAATTCACTCCCAACGAAGACAAGATCTGC
TTTTTGCTTGTACTGGGTCTCTCTGGTTAGACCAGATCTGAGCCTGGGAGCTCTCTGGCTAACTAGGGAA
CCCACTGCTTAAGCCTCAATAAAGCTTGCCTTGAGTGCTTCAAGTAGTGTGTGCCCGTCTGTTGTGTGAC
TCTGGTAACTAGAGATCCCTCAGACCCTTTTAGTCAGTGTGGAAAATCTCTAGCAGTAGTAGTTCATGTC
ATCTTATTATTCAGTATTTATAACTTGCAAAGAAATGAATATCAGAGAGTGAGAGGAACTTGTTTATTGC
AGCTTATAATGGTTACAAATAAAGCAATAGCATCACAAATTTCACAAATAAAGCATTTTTTTCACTGCAT
TCTAGTTGTGGTTTGTCCAAACTCATCAATGTATCTTATCATGTCTGGCTCTAGCTATCCCGCCCCTAAC
TCCGCCCATCCCGCCCCTAACTCCGCCCAGTTCCGCCCATTCTCCGCCCCATGGCTGACTAATTTTTTTT
