>Addgene plasmid #219010 | SFFV-NR4A3-Brd 28 | depositor partial sequence | sequence record 427511 | Barcode sequence
TGTACACAAAAACTAGCGCT
